Addgene plasmid #159427: pFastBac1-His10TEV
Purpose: (Empty Backbone) empty pFastBac1 vector (polyhedrin promoter) adds TEV-protease-removable N-terminal His10-tag; avoids unwanted residues in the final protein sequence by using the BseRI restriction sites
Depositing lab: Debra Hansen. Depositing organization: Arizona State University. Publication: Protein expression and purification of G-protein coupled receptor kinase 6 (GRK6), toward structure-based drug design and discovery for multiple myeloma. Olson TL, Zhang S, Labban D, Kaschner E, Aceves M, Iyer S, Meza D, Zook JD, Chun E, Craciunescu FM, Liu W, Shi CX, Stewart AK, Hansen DT, Meurice N, Fromme P. Protein Expr Purif. 2021 May 7:105890. doi: 10.1016/j.pep.2021.105890. PubMed 33971243.
Backbone
  Vector backbone: pFastBac1
  Backbone manufacturer: Invitrogen
  Backbone size (bp): 4682
  Modifications to backbone: introduced a silent mutation in the gentamyin-resistance gene in order to remove one BseRI site
  Vector type: Insect Expression
  Promoter: polyhedrin
  Selectable markers: Gentamicin
  Tag / fusion protein: TEV-protease-cleavable His10-tag (N terminal on backbone)
Growth in bacteria
  Bacterial resistance: Ampicillin, 100 μg/mL
  Growth temperature: 37°C
  Growth strain: DH5alpha
  Copy number: High Copy
Gene/Insert
  Cloning method: Ligation Independent Cloning
  Sequencing primers: 5′ AAATGATAACCATCTCGC; 3′ GAAATTTGTGATGCTATTGC
Terms and licenses: Academic/Nonprofit Terms; Industry Terms: Not Available to Industry
Depositor comments: This vector is designed to avoid adding non-native amino acid residues to the protein of interest, following TEV protease cleavage of the N-terminal purification tag. Subcloning requires ligation-independent cloning and use of the two BseRI restriction sites that are present in this empty vector. The two BseRI sites span a removable 432 nucleotide sequence. Cloning into the BseRI-digested vector can be achieved using a ligation-independent system that is dependent on homologous recombination, such as the Takara In-Fusion HD Cloning Plus system, which requires simply designing the PCR-derived insert (containing the protein of interest) to contain 15 bp at each end that matches the 15 bp at each end of the linearized parent vector. In other words, add these 15 bp, AACCTCTACTTCCAA, to the 5' end of the PCR FORWARD primer, and add these 15 bp, AGTACTTCTCGACAA, to the 5' end of the PCR REVERSE primer. The sequence of the N-terminus will be MGSS + His10 + ENLYFQ*X, where * is the TEV protease cleavage site and X is the N-terminus of the protein of interest. Note that TEV protease cleaves most efficiently when X = S, G, A, M; for other compatible residues see Kapust et al 2002, PMID 12074568. BseRI cuts 8-10 nucleotides outside of its own recognition sequence and is a non-palindromic site. The placement & orientation of the two BseRI sites eliminates all of the BseRI recognition sequence in the resulting subclone. An unwanted BseRI site was removed from the parent pFastBac1 vector by introducing a silent mutation (CTC to CTG) in a leucine codon in the gentamicin-resistance gene. To identify colonies containing a cloned insert, used the primers PFASTBAC1F (CTAGTGGTTGGCTACGTATACTCCG) and PFASTBAC1R (GGACAAACCACAACTAGAATGCAGTG). To verify the PCR-generated insert sequence, use sequencing primers POLYHEDF (AAATGATAACCATCTCGC), SV40PAR (GAAATTTGTGATGCTATTGC). To verify Tn7-based incorporation of the expression construct into the bacmid DNA in the E. coli strain DH10Bac, use PCR primers BACM13F (CCCAGTCACGACGTTGTAAAACG) and BACM13R (AGCGGATAACAATTTCACACAGG). A bacmid containing the correct insert has a PCR product size of ~2300 base pairs plus the length of the added insert.
How to cite: pFastBac1-His10TEV was a gift from Debra Hansen (Addgene plasmid # 159427 ; http://n2t.net/addgene:159427 ; RRID:Addgene_159427)
