[The description below was written by a language model from this plasmid's Addgene catalogue record and pLannotate feature annotations shown in this document.]
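Description:
pFastBac1-His10TEV is an empty baculovirus donor (transfer) vector for insect cell expression, built on the Invitrogen pFastBac1 backbone. It is maintained in E. coli as a high-copy plasmid through a ColE1/pUC-type origin and ampicillin resistance (bla), and it also carries an f1 origin. The annotated sequence record is about 5.2 kb.

The expression cassette sits between the Tn7R and Tn7L ends of a mini-Tn7 element, together with a gentamicin acetyltransferase gene driven by the Pc integron promoter. This arrangement allows Tn7-mediated transposition of the cassette into a bacmid in the DH10Bac strain, with gentamicin selecting for the transposed segment. Recombinant bacmid can then be used to generate baculovirus.

Within the element, the Autographa californica polyhedrin promoter drives an N-terminal leader consisting of a short linker, a His10 tag and a TEV protease recognition site. The feature table detects this only as a partial 6xHis match. An SV40 polyadenylation signal follows the cassette.

Two BseRI sites flank a removable 432-nucleotide stuffer. BseRI cuts outside its non-palindromic recognition sequence, and the sites are oriented so that digestion removes both of them. An insert can therefore be joined directly after the TEV site by homology-based, ligation-independent cloning. After TEV cleavage, the protein carries no vector-derived residues at its N-terminus, although cleavage efficiency depends on the first residue of the target. To make BseRI usable in this way, a third site in the gentamicin resistance gene was removed with a silent leucine codon change.

The vector was described in work on expression and purification of the kinase GRK6 for structure-based drug discovery.
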