Features (pLannotate 1.2.2; 15 found; start..end, strand, type, name):
      2..456     +  rep_origin     f1 ori (sequence partly withheld): f1 bacteriophage origin of replication; arrow indicates direction of (+) strand synthesis
    482..586     +  promoter       AmpR promoter: bla
    587..1447    +  CDS            AmpR: β-lactamase; bla; confers resistance to ampicillin, carbenicillin, and related antibiotics
   1618..2206    +  rep_origin     ori: high-copy-number ColE1/pMB1/pBR322/pUC origin of replication
   2392..2443    -  misc_feature   bom (fragment): basis of mobility region from pBR322
   2511..2735    -  mobile_element Tn7R: mini-Tn7 element (right end of the Tn7 transposon) Tn7
   2802..3335    -  CDS            GmR: gentamycin acetyltransferase; aacC1; confers resistance to gentamycin
   3524..3552    -  promoter       Pc promoter: intI1 (promoter lies within the coding sequence); class 1 integron promoter
   3530..3877    -  CDS            YPR2_ECOLX (fragment): Protein predicted: Swiss-Prot protein existence level 4. From Escherichia coli.
   3904..3995    +  promoter       polyhedrin promoter: polh from Autographa californica; promoter for the baculovirus polyhedrin gene
   4050..4066    +  CDS            6xHis (fragment): 6xHis affinity tag
   4561..4644    +  CDS            large T antigen (fragment): large T antigen from SV40 (simian virus 40)
   4667..4801    +  polyA_signal   SV40 poly(A) signal: SV40 polyadenylation signal
   4830..4995    -  mobile_element Tn7L: mini-Tn7 element (left end of the Tn7 transposon) Tn7
   5158..5174    +  CDS            lacZα (fragment): LacZα fragment of β-galactosidase; lacZ fragment
>Addgene plasmid #159427 | pFastBac1-His10TEV | addgene full sequence | sequence record 333995 | Addgene NGS Result
G
[124 nt withheld, positions 2-125]
C
[91 nt withheld, positions 127-217]
A
[49 nt withheld, positions 219-267]
CCTTTGACGTTGGAGTCCACGTTCTT
[37 nt withheld, positions 294-330]
ACCCTATCTCGGTCTATTCTTTTGATTTATAAGGGATTTTGCCGATTTCGGCCTATTGGTTAAAAAATGA
GCTGATTTAACAAAAATTTAACGCGAATTTTAACAAAATATTAACGCTTACAATTTAGGTGGCACTTTTC
GGGGAAATGTGCGCGGAACCCCTATTTGTTTATTTTTCTAAATACATTCAAATATGTATCCGCTCATGAG
ACAATAACCCTGATAAATGCTTCAATAATATTGAAAAAGGAAGAGTATGAGTATTCAACATTTCCGTGTC
GCCCTTATTCCCTTTTTTGCGGCATTTTGCCTTCCTGTTTTTGCTCACCCAGAAACGCTGGTGAAAGTAA
AAGATGCTGAAGATCAGTTGGGTGCACGAGTGGGTTACATCGAACTGGATCTCAACAGCGGTAAGATCCT
TGAGAGTTTTCGCCCCGAAGAACGTTTTCCAATGATGAGCACTTTTAAAGTTCTGCTATGTGGCGCGGTA
TTATCCCGTATTGACGCCGGGCAAGAGCAACTCGGTCGCCGCATACACTATTCTCAGAATGACTTGGTTG
AGTACTCACCAGTCACAGAAAAGCATCTTACGGATGGCATGACAGTAAGAGAATTATGCAGTGCTGCCAT
AACCATGAGTGATAACACTGCGGCCAACTTACTTCTGACAACGATCGGAGGACCGAAGGAGCTAACCGCT
TTTTTGCACAACATGGGGGATCATGTAACTCGCCTTGATCGTTGGGAACCGGAGCTGAATGAAGCCATAC
CAAACGACGAGCGTGACACCACGATGCCTGTAGCAATGGCAACAACGTTGCGCAAACTATTAACTGGCGA
ACTACTTACTCTAGCTTCCCGGCAACAATTAATAGACTGGATGGAGGCGGATAAAGTTGCAGGACCACTT
CTGCGCTCGGCCCTTCCGGCTGGCTGGTTTATTGCTGATAAATCTGGAGCCGGTGAGCGTGGGTCTCGCG
GTATCATTGCAGCACTGGGGCCAGATGGTAAGCCCTCCCGTATCGTAGTTATCTACACGACGGGGAGTCA
GGCAACTATGGATGAACGAAATAGACAGATCGCTGAGATAGGTGCCTCACTGATTAAGCATTGGTAACTG
TCAGACCAAGTTTACTCATATATACTTTAGATTGATTTAAAACTTCATTTTTAATTTAAAAGGATCTAGG
TGAAGATCCTTTTTGATAATCTCATGACCAAAATCCCTTAACGTGAGTTTTCGTTCCACTGAGCGTCAGA
CCCCGTAGAAAAGATCAAAGGATCTTCTTGAGATCCTTTTTTTCTGCGCGTAATCTGCTGCTTGCAAACA
AAAAAACCACCGCTACCAGCGGTGGTTTGTTTGCCGGATCAAGAGCTACCAACTCTTTTTCCGAAGGTAA
CTGGCTTCAGCAGAGCGCAGATACCAAATACTGTTCTTCTAGTGTAGCCGTAGTTAGGCCACCACTTCAA
GAACTCTGTAGCACCGCCTACATACCTCGCTCTGCTAATCCTGTTACCAGTGGCTGCTGCCAGTGGCGAT
AAGTCGTGTCTTACCGGGTTGGACTCAAGACGATAGTTACCGGATAAGGCGCAGCGGTCGGGCTGAACGG
GGGGTTCGTGCACACAGCCCAGCTTGGAGCGAACGACCTACACCGAACTGAGATACCTACAGCGTGAGCT
ATGAGAAAGCGCCACGCTTCCCGAAGGGAGAAAGGCGGACAGGTATCCGGTAAGCGGCAGGGTCGGAACA
GGAGAGCGCACGAGGGAGCTTCCAGGGGGAAACGCCTGGTATCTTTATAGTCCTGTCGGGTTTCGCCACC
TCTGACTTGAGCGTCGATTTTTGTGATGCTCGTCAGGGGGGCGGAGCCTATGGAAAAACGCCAGCAACGC
GGCCTTTTTACGGTTCCTGGCCTTTTGCTGGCCTTTTGCTCACATGTTCTTTCCTGCGTTATCCCCTGAT
TCTGTGGATAACCGTATTACCGCCTTTGAGTGAGCTGATACCGCTCGCCGCAGCCGAACGACCGAGCGCA
GCGAGTCAGTGAGCGAGGAAGCGGAAGAGCGCCTGATGCGGTATTTTCTCCTTACGCATCTGTGCGGTAT
TTCACACCGCATAGACCAGCCGCGTAACCTGGCAAAATCGGTTACGGTTGAGTAATAAATGGATGCCCTG
CGTAAGCGGGTGTGGGCGGACAATAAAGTCTTAAACTGAACAAAATAGATCTAAACTATGACAATAAAGT
CTTAAACTAGACAGAATAGTTGTAAACTGAAATCAGTCCAGTTATGCTGTGAAAAAGCATACTGGACTTT
TGTTATGGCTAAAGCAAACTCTTCATTTTCTGAAGTGCAAATTGCCCGTCGTATTAAAGAGGGGCGTGGC
CAAGGGCATGGTAAAGACTATATTCGCGGCGTTGTGACAATTTACCGAACAACTCCGCGGCCGGGAAGCC
GATCTCGGCTTGAACGAATTGTTAGGTGGCGGTACTTGGGTCGATATCAAAGTGCATCACTTCTTCCCGT
ATGCCCAACTTTGTATAGAGAGCCACTGCGGGATCGTCACCGTAATCTGCTTGCACGTAGATCACATAAG
CACCAAGCGCGTTGGCCTCATGCTTGAGCAGATTGATGAGCGCGGTGGCAATGCCCTGCCTCCGGTGCTC
GCCGGAGACTGCGAGATCATAGATATAGATCTCACTACGCGGCTGCTCAAACTTGGGCAGAACGTAAGCC
GCGAGAGCGCCAACAACCGCTTCTTGGTCGAAGGCAGCAAGCGCGATGAATGTCTTACTACGGAGCAAGT
TCCCGAGGTAATCGGAGTCCGGCTGATGTTGGGAGTAGGTGGCTACGTCTCCGAACTCACGACCGAAAAG
ATCAAGAGCAGCCCGCATGGATTTGACTTGGTCAGGGCCGAGCCTACATGTGCGAATGATGCCCATACTT
GAGCCACCTAACTTTGTTTTAGGGCGACTGCCCTGCTGCGTAACATCGTTGCTGCTGCGTAACATCGTTG
CTGCTCCATAACATCAAACATCGACCCACGGCGTAACGCGCTTGCTGCTTGGATGCCCGAGGCATAGACT
GTACAAAAAAACAGTCATAACAAGCCATGAAAACCGCCACTGCGCCGTTACCACCGCTGCGTTCGGTCAA
GGTTCTGGACCAGTTGCGTGAGCGCATACGCTACTTGCATTACAGTTTACGAACCGAACAGGCTTATGTC
AACTGGGTTCGTGCCTTCATCCGTTTCCACGGTGTGCGTCACCCGGCAACCTTGGGCAGCAGCGAAGTCG
AGGCATTTCTGTCCTGGCTGGCGAACGAGCGCAAGGTTTCGGTCTCCACGCATCGTCAGGCATTGGCGGC
CTTGCTGTTCTTCTACGGCAAGGTGCTGTGCACGGATCTGCCCTGGCTTCAGGAGATCGGAAGACCTCGG
CCGTCGCGGCGCTTGCCGGTGGTGCTGACCCCGGATGAAGTGGTTCGCATCCTCGGTTTTCTGGAAGGCG
AGCATCGTTTGTTCGCCCAGGACTCTAGCTATAGTTCTAGTGGTTGGCTACGTATACTCCGGAATATTAA
TAGATCATGGAGATAATTAAAATGATAACCATCTCGCAAATAAATAAGTATTTTACTGTTTTCGTAACAG
TTTTGTAATAAAAAAACCTATAAATATTCCGGATTATTCATACCGTCCCACCATCGGGCGCGGATCCATG
GGTTCTTCTCACCATCACCATCACCACCATCATCACCATGGTGGCGGTTCTGAGAACCTCTACTTCCAAA
GATCTGTCGCTCCTCATGTAGACACCGACACTGTGAACACCGCCATCCTGGGCGTTTCAAGGTCCGGCAA
AGGCGAGACAATCGTAGTGCCAATGATCGACAATCTGAGCCGCGCAAAGAACCAGTCTAGCATGGTCGTG
AACGACCCCAAGGGCGAGCTCTACTCTGCCAGCAAGGAAACACTTGAGAAACGCGGATACGACGTGCAGG
TGCTGAACATCCTGGATCCCCTGCAGGGCATGAGTTACAACCCACTCCAGCTCGTGATCGACGCCTGGGT
GAACGGCGACGACCAGGAGGCTGCAAAGAGGGCAAACACACTGACTTTCTCACTGTACAACAACCCAAAT
GCTGGCGACAACGCTTTCTTTAACACCAGCGCCCAGAATGCTATCAACGGAATCATCCTCGCTATGAGGA
GGCAGTTAAGCTTGTCGAGAAGTACTAGAGGATCATAATCAGCCATACCACATTTGTAGAGGTTTTACTT
GCTTTAAAAAACCTCCCACACCTCCCCCTGAACCTGAAACATAAAATGAATGCAATTGTTGTTGTTAACT
TGTTTATTGCAGCTTATAATGGTTACAAATAAAGCAATAGCATCACAAATTTCACAAATAAAGCATTTTT
TTCACTGCATTCTAGTTGTGGTTTGTCCAAACTCATCAATGTATCTTATCATGTCTGGATCTGATCACTG
CTTGAGCCTAGGAGATCCGAACCAGATAAGTGAAATCTAGTTCCAAACTATTTTGTCATTTTTAATTTTC
GTATTAGCTTACGACGCTACACCCAGTTCCCATCTATTTTGTCACTCTTCCCTAAATAATCCTTAAAAAC
TCCATTTCCACCCCTCCCAGTTCCCAACTATTTTGTCCGCCCACAGCGGGGCATTTTTCTTCCTGTTATG
TTTTTAATCAAACATCCTGCCAACTCCATGTGACAAACCGTCATCTTCGGCTACTTTTTCTCTGTCACAG
AATGAAAATTTTTCTGTCATCTCTTCGTTATTAATGTTTGTAATTGACTGAATATCAACGCTTATTTGCA
GCCTGAATGGCGAATGG
